>Addgene plasmid #119041 | p10xUAS-IVS- Syn21-Voltron-p10 | depositor full sequence | sequence record 225094 | p10xUAS-IVS- Syn21-Voltron-p10 sequence 9539 bps
GACTCAGGTGGCACTTTTCGGGGAAATGTGCGCGGAACCCCTATTTGTTTATTTTTCTAAATACATTCAA
ATATGTATCCGCTCATGAGACAATAACCCTGATAAATGCTTCAATAATATTGAAAAAGGAAGAGTATGAG
TATTCAACATTTCCGTGTCGCCCTTATTCCCTTTTTTGCGGCATTTTGCCTTCCTGTTTTTGCTCACCCA
GAAACGCTGGTGAAAGTAAAAGATGCTGAAGATCAGTTGGGTGCACGAGTGGGTTACATCGAACTGGATC
TCAACAGCGGTAAGATCCTTGAGAGTTTTCGCCCCGAAGAACGTTTTCCAATGATGAGCACTTTTAAAGT
TCTGCTATGTGGCGCGGTATTATCCCGTATTGACGCCGGGCAAGAGCAACTCGGTCGCCGCATACACTAT
TCTCAGAATGACTTGGTTGAGTACTCACCAGTCACAGAAAAGCATCTTACGGATGGCATGACAGTAAGAG
AATTATGCAGTGCTGCCATAACCATGAGTGATAACACTGCGGCCAACTTACTTCTGACAACGATCGGAGG
ACCGAAGGAGCTAACCGCTTTTTTGCACAACATGGGGGATCATGTAACTCGCCTTGATCGTTGGGAACCG
GAGCTGAATGAAGCCATACCAAACGACGAGCGTGACACCACGATGCCTGTAGCAATGGCAACAACGTTGC
GCAAACTATTAACTGGCGAACTACTTACTCTAGCTTCCCGGCAACAATTAATAGACTGGATGGAGGCGGA
TAAAGTTGCAGGACCACTTCTGCGCTCGGCCCTTCCGGCTGGCTGGTTTATTGCTGATAAATCTGGAGCC
GGTGAGCGTGGGTCTCGCGGTATCATTGCAGCACTGGGGCCAGATGGTAAGCCCTCCCGTATCGTAGTTA
TCTACACGACGGGGAGTCAGGCAACTATGGATGAACGAAATAGACAGATCGCTGAGATAGGTGCCTCACT
GATTAAGCATTGGTAACTGTCAGACCAAGTTTACTCATATATACTTTAGATTGATTTAAAACTTCATTTT
TAATTTAAAAGGATCTAGGTGAAGATCCTTTTTGATAATCTCATGACCAAAATCCCTTAACGTGAGTTTT
CGTTCCACTGAGCGTCAGACCCCGTAGAAAAGATCAAAGGATCTTCTTGAGATCCTTTTTTTCTGCGCGT
AATCTGCTGCTTGCAAACAAAAAAACCACCGCTACCAGCGGTGGTTTGTTTGCCGGATCAAGAGCTACCA
ACTCTTTTTCCGAAGGTAACTGGCTTCAGCAGAGCGCAGATACCAAATACTGTTCTTCTAGTGTAGCCGT
AGTTAGGCCACCACTTCAAGAACTCTGTAGCACCGCCTACATACCTCGCTCTGCTAATCCTGTTACCAGT
GGCTGCTGCCAGTGGCGATAAGTCGTGTCTTACCGGGTTGGACTCAAGACGATAGTTACCGGATAAGGCG
CAGCGGTCGGGCTGAACGGGGGGTTCGTGCACACAGCCCAGCTTGGAGCGAACGACCTACACCGAACTGA
GATACCTACAGCGTGAGCTATGAGAAAGCGCCACGCTTCCCGAAGGGAGAAAGGCGGACAGGTATCCGGT
AAGCGGCAGGGTCGGAACAGGAGAGCGCACGAGGGAGCTTCCAGGGGGAAACGCCTGGTATCTTTATAGT
CCTGTCGGGTTTCGCCACCTCTGACTTGAGCGTCGATTTTTGTGATGCTCGTCAGGGGGGCGGAGCCTAT
GGAAAAACGCCAGCAACGCGGCCTTTTTACGGTTCCTGGCCTTTTGCTGGCCTTTTGCTCACATGTTACC
GTCGACGATGTAGGTCACGGTCTCGAAGCCGCGGTGCGGGTGCCAGGGCGTGCCCTTGGGCTCCCCGGGC
GCGTACTCCACCTCACCCATCTGGTCCATCATGATGAACGGGTCGAGGTGGCGGTAGTTGATCCCGGCGA
ACGCGCGGCGCACCGGGAAGCCCTCGCCCTCGAAACCGCTGGGCGCGGTGGTCACGGTGAGCACGGGACG
TGCGACGGCGTCGGCGGGTGCGGATACGCGGGGCAGCGTCAGCGGGTTCTCGACGGTCACGGCGGGCATG
TCGACAAGCCGAACATATGGGCGCGCCTAGTATGTATGTAAGTTAATAAAACCCATTTTTGCGGAAAGTA
GATAAAAAAAACATTTTTTTTTTTTACTGCACTGGATATCATTGAACTTATCTGATCAGTTTTAAATTTA
CTTCGATCCAAGGGTATTTGATGTACCAGGTTCTTTCGATTACCTCTCACTCAAAATGACATTCCACTCA
AAGTCAGCGCTGTTTGCCTCCTTCTCTGTCCACAGAAATATCGCCGTCTCTTTCGCCGCTGCGTCCGCTA
TCTCTTTCGCCACCGTTTGTAGCGTTACGTAGCGTCAATGTCCGCCTTCAGTTGCATTTTGTCAGCGGTT
TCGTGACGAAGCTCCAAGCGGTTTACGCCATCAATTAAACACAAAGTGCTGTGCCAAAACTCCTCTCGCT
TCTTATTTTTGTTTGTTTTTTGAGTGATTGGGGTGGTGATTGGTTTTGGGTGGGTAAGCAGGGGAAAGTG
TGAAAAATCCCGGCAATGGGCCAAGAGGATCAGGAGCTATTAATTCGCGGAGGCAGCAAACACCCATCTG
CCGAGCATCTGAACAATGTGAGTAGTACATGTGCATACATCTTAAGTTCACTTGATCTATAGGAACTGCG
ATTGCAACATCAAATTGTATGCGGCGTGAGAACTGCGACCCACAAAAATCCCAAACCGCAATTGCACAAA
CAAATAGTGACACGAAACAGATTATTCTGGTAGCTGTTCTCGCTATATAAGACAATTTTTGAGATCATAT
CATGATCAAGACATCTAAAGGCATTCATTTTCGACTATATTCTTTTTTACAAAAAATATAACAACCAGAT
ATTTTAAGCTGATCCTAGATGCACAAAAAATAAATAAAAGTATAAACCTACTTCGTAGGATACTTCGGGG
TACTTTTTGTTCGGGGTTAGATGAGCATAACGCTAGTAGTTGATATTTGAGATCCCCTATCATTGCAGGG
TGACAGCGGAGCGGCTTCGCAGAGCTGCATTAACCAGGGCTTCGGGCAGGCCAAAAACTACGGCACGCTC
CGGCCACCCAGTCCGCCGGAGGACTCCGGTTCAGGGAGCGGCCAACTAGCCGAGAACCTCACCTATGCCT
GGCACAATATGGACATCTTTGGGGCGGTCAATCAGCCGGGCTCCGGATGGCGGCAGCTGGTCAACCGGAC
ACGCGGACTATTCTGCAACGAGCGACACATACCGGCGCCCAGGAAACATTTGCTCAAGAACGGTGAGTTT
CTATTCGCAGTCGGCTGATCTGTGTGAAATCTTAATAAAGGGTCCAATTACCAATTTGAAACTCAGTTTG
CGGCGTGGCCTATCCGGGCGAACTTTTGGCCGTGATGGGCAGTTCCGGTGCCGGAAAGACGACCCTGCTG
AATGCCCTTGCCTTTCGATCGCCGCAGGGCATCCAAGTATCGCCATCCGGGATGCGACTGCTCAATGGCC
AACCTGTGGACGCCAAGGAGATGCAGGCCAGGTGCGCCTATGTCCAGCAGGATGACCTCTTTATCGGCTC
CCTAACGGCCAGGGAACACCTGATTTTCCAAGCCATGGTGCGGATGCCACGACATCTGACCTATCGGCAG
CGAGTGGCCCGCGTGGATCAGGTGATCCAGGAGCTTTCGCTCAGCAAATGTCAGCACACGATCATCGGTG
TGCCCGGCAGGGTGAAAGGTCTGTCCGGCGGAGAAAGGAAGCGTCTGGCATTCGCCTCCGAGGCTCTAAC
CGATCCGCCGCTTCTGATCTGCGATGAGCCCACCTCCGGACTGGACTCCTTTACCGCCCACAGCGTCGTC
CAGGTGCTGAAGAAGCTGTCGCAGAAGGGCAAGACCGTCATCCTGACCATTCATCAGCCGTCTTCCGAGC
TGTTTGAGCTCTTTGACAAGATCCTTCTGATGGCCGAGGGCAGGGTAGCTTTCTTGGGCACTCCCAGCGA
AGCCGTCGACTTCTTTTCCTAGTGAGTTCGATGTGTTTATTAAGGGTATCTAGTATTACATAACATCTCA
ACTCCTATCCAGCGTGGGTGCCCAGTGTCCTACCAACTACAATCCGGCGGACTTTTACGTACAGGTGTTG
GCCGTTGTGCCCGGACGGGAGATCGAGTCCCGTGATCGGATCGCCAAGATATGCGACAATTTTGCCATTA
GCAAAGTAGCCCGGGATATGGAGCAGTTGTTGGCCACCAAAAATCTGGAGAAGCCACTGGAGCAGCCGGA
GAATGGGTACACCTACAAGGCCACCTGGTTCATGCAGTTCCGGGCGGTCCTGTGGCGATCCTGGCTGTCG
GTGCTCAAGGAACCACTCCTCGTAAAAGTGCGACTTATTCAGACAACGGTGAGTGGTTCCAGTGGAAACA
AATGATATAACGCTTACAATTCTTGGAAACAAATTCGCTAGATTTTAGATAGAATTGCCTGATTCCACAC
CCTTCTTAGTTTTTTTCAATGAGATGTATAGTTTATAGTTTTGCAGAAGATAAATAAATTTCATTTAACT
CGCGAATATTAATGAGATGCGAGTAACATTTTAATTTGCAGATGGTTGCCATCTTGATTGGCCTCATCTT
TTTGGGCCAACAACTCACGCAAGTGGGTGTGATGAATATCAACGGAGCCATCTTCCTCTTCCTGACCAAC
ATGACCTTTCAAAACGTCTTTGCCACGATAAATGTAAGTCATGTTTAGAATACATTTGCATTTCAATAAT
TTACTAACTTTCTAATGAATCGATTCGATTTAGGTGTTCACCTCAGAGCTGCCAGTTTTTATGAGGGAGG
CCCGAAGTCGACTTTATCGCTGTGACACATACTTTCTGGGCAAAACGATTGCCGAATTGCCGCTTTTTCT
CACAGTGCCACTGGTCTTCACGGCGATTGCCTATCCGATGATCGGACTGCGGGCCGGAGTGCTGCACTTC
TTCAACTGCCTGGCGCTGGTCACTCTGGTGGCCAATGTGTCAACGTCCTTCGGATATCTAATATCCTGCG
CCAGCTCCTCGACCTCGATGGCGCTGTCTGTGGGTCCGCCGGTTATCATACCATTCCTGCTCTTTGGCGG
CTTCTTCTTGAACTCGGGCTCGGTGCCAGTATACCTCAAATGGTTGTCGTACCTCTCATGGTTCCGTTAC
GCCAACGAGGGTCTGCTGATTAACCAATGGGCGGACGTGGAGCCGGGCGAAATTAGCTGCACATCGTCGA
ACACCACGTGCCCCAGTTCGGGCAAGGTCATCCTGGAGACGCTTAACTTCTCCGCCGCCGATCTGCCGCT
GGACTACGTGGGTCTGGCCATTCTCATCGTGAGCTTCCGGGTGCTCGCATATCTGGCTCTAAGACTTCGG
GCCCGACGCAAGGAGTAGCCGACATATATCCGAAATAACTGCTTGTTTTTTTTTTTTACCATTATTACCA
TCGTGTTTACTGTTTATTGCCCCCTCAAAAAGCTAATGTAATTATATTTGTGCCAATAAAAACAAGATAT
GACCTATAGAATACAAGTATTTCCCCTTCGAACATCCCCACAAGTAGACTTTGGATTTGTCTTCTAACCA
AAAGACTTACACACCTGCATACCTTACATCAAAAACTCGTTTATCGCTACATAAAACACCGGGATATATT
TTTTATATACATACTTTTCAAATCGCGCGCCCTCTTCATAATTCACCTCCACCACACCACGTTTCGTAGT
TGCTCTTTCGCTGTCTCCCACCCGCTCTCCGCAACACATTCACCTTTTGTTCGACGACCTTGGAGCGACT
GTCGTTAGTTCCGCGCGATTCGGTTCGCTCAAATGGTTCCGAGTGGTTCATTTCGTCTCAATAGAAATTA
GTAATAAATATTTGTATGTACAATTTATTTGCTCCAATATATTTGTATATATTTCCCTCACAGCTATATT
TATTCTAATTTAATATTATGACTTTTTAAGGTAATTTTTTGTGACCTGTTCGGAGTGATTAGCGTTACAA
TTTGAACTGAAAGTGACATCCAGTGTTTGTTCCTTGTGTAGATGCATCTCAAAAAAATGGTGGGCATAAT
AGTGTTGTTTATATATATCAAAAATAACAACTATAATAATAAGAATACATTTAATTTAGAAAATGCTTGG
ATTTCACTGGAACTAGGGCGCGCCTCCGGAACATAATGGTGCAGGGCGCTGACTTCCGCGTTTCCAGACT
TTACGAAACACGGAAACCGAAGACCATTCATGTTGTTGCTCAGGTCGCAGACGTTTTGCAGCAGCAGTCG
CTTCACGTTCGCTCGCGTATCGGTGATTCATTCTGCTAACCAGTAAGGCAACCCCGCCAGCCTAGCCGGG
TCCTCAACGACAGGAGCACGATCATGCGCACCCGTGGCCAGGGCCGCAAGCTTGCATGCCTGCAGGTCGG
AGTACTGTCCTCCGAGCGGAGTACTGTCCTCCGAGCGGAGTACTGTCCTCCGAGCGGAGTACTGTCCTCC
GAGCGGAGTACTGTCCTCCGAGCGGAGACTCTAGCCCTAGGGCATGCCTGCAGGTCGGAGTACTGTCCTC
CGAGCGGAGTACTGTCCTCCGAGCGGAGTACTGTCCTCCGAGCGGAGTACTGTCCTCCGAGCGGAGTACT
GTCCTCCGAGCGGAGACTCTAGCGCTAGCGACGTCGAGCGCCGGAGTATAAATAGAGGCGCTTCGTCTAC
GGAGCGACAATTCAATTCAAACAAGCAAAGTGAACACGTCGCTAAGCGAAAGCTAAGCAAATAAACAAGC
GCAGCTGAACAAGCTAAACAATCTGCAGTAAAGTGCAAGTTAAAGTGAATCAATTAAAAGTAACCAGCAA
CCAAGTAAATCAACTGCAACTACTGAAATCTGCCAAGAAGTAATTATTGAATACAAGAAGAGAACTCTGA
ATAGATCTAAAAGGTAGGTTCAACCACTGATGCCTAGGCACACCGAAACGACTAACCCTAATTCTTATCC
TTTACTTCAGGCGGCCGCGGCTCGAGAACTTAAAAAAAAAAATCAAAATGGCTGACGTGGAAACCGAGAC
CGGCATGATTGCACAGTGGATTGTCTTTGCTATTATGGCTGCTGCTGCTATTGCTTTTGGAGTGGCTGTG
CACTTTCGGCCTTCAGAGCTGAAGAGCGCATACTATATCAACATTGCCATCTGCACTATCGCCGCTACCG
CTTACTATGCAATGGCCGTGAACTACCAGGACCTGACAATGAATGGTGAAAGGCAGGTGGTCTACGCAAG
ATATATTAACTGGGTGCTGACCACACCACTGCTCCTGCTCGATCTCATCGTCATGACCAAGATGGGCGGA
GTGATGATTTCTTGGGTCATCGGCGCAGACATTTTCATGATCGTGTTTGGTATTCTGGGCGCCTTCGAGG
ATGAACACAAGTTCAAATGGGTGTACTTTATCGCTGGATGTGTGATGCAGGCAGTCCTGACATACGGGAT
GTATAACGCCACTTGGAAAGACGATCTGAAGAAAAGCCCCGAGTACCATAGCTCCTATGTCAGTCTGCTC
GTCTTCCTGTCAATCCTCTGGGTGTTTTATCCTGTCGTGTGGGCTTTCGGGTCTGGTAGTGGCGTGCTGT
CCGTCGACAATGAGGCCATTCTCATGGGAATCCTGGATGTGCTCGCTAAGCCACTGTTTGGAATGGGGTG
CCTCATTGCCCATGAGACTATCTTCAAGATCGGTACTGGCTTTCCATTCGACCCCCATTATGTGGAAGTC
CTGGGCGAGCGCATGCACTACGTCGATGTTGGTCCGCGCGATGGCACCCCTGTGCTGTTCCTGCACGGTA
ACCCGACCTCCTCCTACGTGTGGCGCAACATCATCCCGCATGTTGCACCGACCCATCGCTGCATTGCTCC
AGACCTGATCGGTATGGGCAAATCCGACAAACCAGACCTGGGTTATTTCTTCGACGACCACGTCCGCTTC
ATGGATGCCTTCATCGAAGCCCTGGGTCTGGAAGAGGTCGTCCTGGTCATTCACGACTGGGGCTCCGCTC
TGGGTTTCCACTGGGCCAAGCGCAATCCAGAGCGCGTCAAAGGTATTGCATTTATGGAGTTCATCCGCCC
TATCCCGACCTGGGACGAATGGCCAGAATTTGCCCGCGAGACCTTCCAGGCCTTCCGCACCACCGACGTC
GGCCGCAAGCTGATCATCGATCAGAACGTTTTTATCGAGGGTACGCTGCCGATGGGTGTCGTCCGCCCGC
TGACTGAAGTCGAGATGGACCATTACCGCGAGCCGTTCCTGAATCCTGTTGACCGCGAGCCACTGTGGCG
CTTCCCAAACGAGCTGCCAATCGCCGGTGAGCCAGCGAACATCGTCGCGCTGGTCGAAGAATACATGGAC
TGGCTGCACCAGTCCCCTGTCCCGAAGCTGCTGTTCTGGGGCACCCCAGGCGTTCTGATCCCACCGGCCG
AAGCCGCTCGCCTGGCCAAAAGCCTGCCTAACTGCAAGGCTGTGGACATCGGCCCGGGTCTGAATCTGCT
GCAAGAAGACAACCCGGACCTGATCGGCAGCGAGATCGCGCGCTGGCTGTCGACGCTCGAGATTTCCGGC
GAGCCAACCACTAAGAGCAGGATCACCAGCGAGGGCGAGTACATCCCCCTGGACCAGATCGACATCAACG
TGTTCTGCTACGAGAACGAGGTGTAATCTAGAATGAATCGTTTTTAAAATAACAAATCAATTGTTTTATA
ATATTCGTACGATTCTTTGATTATGTAATAAAATGTGATCATTAGGAAGATTACGAAAAATATAAAAAAT
ATGAGTTCTGTGTGTATAACAAATGCTGTAAACGCCACAATTGTGTTTGTTGCAAATAAACCCATGATTA
TTTGATTAAAATTGTTGTTTTCTTTGTTCATAGACAATAGTGTGTTTTGCCTAAACGTGTACTGCATAAA
CTCCATGCGAGTGTATAGCGAGCTAGTGGCTAACGCTTGCCCCACCAAAGTAGATTCGTCAAAATCCTCA
ATTTCATCACCCTCCTCCAAGTTTAACATTTGGCCGTCGGAATTAACTTCTAAAGATGCCACATAATCTA
ATAAATGAAATAGAGATTCAAACGTGGCGTCATCGTCCGTTTCGACCATTTCCGAAAAGAACTCGGGCAT
AAACTCTATGATTTCTCTGGACGTGGTGTTGTCGAAACTCTCAAAGTACGCAGTCAGGAACGTGCGCGAC
ATGTCGTCGGGAAACTCGCGCGGAAACATGTTGTTGTAACCGAACGGGTCCCATAGCGCCAAAACCAAAT
CTGCCAGCGTCAATAGAATGAGCACGATGCCGACAATGGAGCTGGCTTGGATAGCGATTCGAGTTAACGG
CCGGCCGTTTAAACGAATTCTTGAAGACGAAAGGGCCTCGTGATACGCCTATTTTTATAGGTTAATGTCA
TGATAATAATGGTTTCTTA
Features (pLannotate 1.2.2; 14 found; start..end, strand, type, name):
     31..135     +  promoter       AmpR promoter: bla
    136..996     +  CDS            AmpR: β-lactamase; bla; confers resistance to ampicillin, carbenicillin, and related antibiotics
   1167..1755    +  rep_origin     ori: high-copy-number ColE1/pMB1/pBR322/pUC origin of replication
   1842..1911    +  protein_bind   attB: attB site for the φC31 integrase (Groth et al., 2000) phage φC31 integrase
   2606..5478    +  CDS            mini-white: Drosophila white gene eye color pigment; white; This is a modified version of the white gene lacking part of the first intron.
   6251..6406    +  CDS            YPB1_ECOLX (fragment): Protein predicted: Swiss-Prot protein existence level 4. From Escherichia coli.
   6488..6509    -  misc_feature   MCS (fragment): pUC18/19 multiple cloning site
   6508..6602    +  protein_bind   5X UAS: five tandem copies of the "ScaI site" 17-mer CGGAGTACTGTCCTCCG, an upstream activating sequence (UAS) that efficiently binds yeast Gal4 (Webster et al., 1988; Pfeiffer et al., 2010) GAL4
   6636..6730    +  protein_bind   5X UAS: five tandem copies of the "ScaI site" 17-mer CGGAGTACTGTCCTCCG, an upstream activating sequence (UAS) that efficiently binds yeast Gal4 (Webster et al., 1988; Pfeiffer et al., 2010) GAL4
   6761..6999    +  promoter       hsp70 promoter: Drosophila melanogaster hsp70Bb promoter
   7014..7080    +  intron         Mhc intron: modified Drosophila myosin heavy chain intron 16 (Pfeiffer et al., 2010)
   7799..8680    +  CDS            HaloTag®: modified bacterial dehalogenase that forms covalent bonds with chloroalkane derivatives
   8693..8752    +  CDS            KCNJ2 (fragment): KCNJ2_HUMAN - Also known as IRK1. Experimental evidence at protein level: Swiss-Prot protein existence level 1. Probably participates in establishing action potential waveform and excitability of neuronal and muscle tissues. Inward rectifier potassium channels are characterized by a greater tendency to allow potassium to flow into the cell rather than out of it. Their voltage dependence is regulated by the concentration of extracellular potassium; as external potassium is raised, the voltage range of the channel opening shifts to more positive voltages. The inward rectification is mainly due t
   8797..9453    -  CDS            P74 (fragment): PIF0_NPVAC - Experimental evidence at protein level: Swiss-Prot protein existence level 1. Plays an essential role for oral infectivity of occlusion- derived virus (ODV) and functions also in host midgut attachment and fusion by binding to a specific host receptor. From Autographa californica nuclear polyhedrosis virus (AcMNPV).
