>Addgene plasmid #119041 | p10xUAS-IVS- Syn21-Voltron-p10 | addgene full sequence | sequence record 230345 | Addgene NGS Result
AGCGCCGGAGTATAAATAGAGGCGCTTCGTCTACGGAGCGACAATTCAATTCAAACAAGCAAAGTGAACA
CGTCGCTAAGCGAAAGCTAAGCAAATAAACAAGCGCAGCTGAACAAGCTAAACAATCTGCAGTAAAGTGC
AAGTTAAAGTGAATCAATTAAAAGTAACCAGCAACCAAGTAAATCAACTGCAACTACTGAAATCTGCCAA
GAAGTAATTATTGAATACAAGAAGAGAACTCTGAATAGATCTAAAAGGTAGGTTCAACCACTGATGCCTA
GGCACACCGAAACGACTAACCCTAATTCTTATCCTTTACTTCAGGCGGCCGCGGCTCGAGAACTTAAAAA
AAAAAATCAAAATGGCTGACGTGGAAACCGAGACCGGCATGATTGCACAGTGGATTGTCTTTGCTATTAT
GGCTGCTGCTGCTATTGCTTTTGGAGTGGCTGTGCACTTTCGGCCTTCAGAGCTGAAGAGCGCATACTAT
ATCAACATTGCCATCTGCACTATCGCCGCTACCGCTTACTATGCAATGGCCGTGAACTACCAGGACCTGA
CAATGAATGGTGAAAGGCAGGTGGTCTACGCAAGATATATTAACTGGGTGCTGACCACACCACTGCTCCT
GCTCGATCTCATCGTCATGACCAAGATGGGCGGAGTGATGATTTCTTGGGTCATCGGCGCAGACATTTTC
ATGATCGTGTTTGGTATTCTGGGCGCCTTCGAGGATGAACACAAGTTCAAATGGGTGTACTTTATCGCTG
GATGTGTGATGCAGGCAGTCCTGACATACGGGATGTATAACGCCACTTGGAAAGACGATCTGAAGAAAAG
CCCCGAGTACCATAGCTCCTATGTCAGTCTGCTCGTCTTCCTGTCAATCCTCTGGGTGTTTTATCCTGTC
GTGTGGGCTTTCGGGTCTGGTAGTGGCGTGCTGTCCGTCGACAATGAGGCCATTCTCATGGGAATCCTGG
ATGTGCTCGCTAAGCCACTGTTTGGAATGGGGTGCCTCATTGCCCATGAGACTATCTTCAAGATCGGTAC
TGGCTTTCCATTCGACCCCCATTATGTGGAAGTCCTGGGCGAGCGCATGCACTACGTCGATGTTGGTCCG
CGCGATGGCACCCCTGTGCTGTTCCTGCACGGTAACCCGACCTCCTCCTACGTGTGGCGCAACATCATCC
CGCATGTTGCACCGACCCATCGCTGCATTGCTCCAGACCTGATCGGTATGGGCAAATCCGACAAACCAGA
CCTGGGTTATTTCTTCGACGACCACGTCCGCTTCATGGATGCCTTCATCGAAGCCCTGGGTCTGGAAGAG
GTCGTCCTGGTCATTCACGACTGGGGCTCCGCTCTGGGTTTCCACTGGGCCAAGCGCAATCCAGAGCGCG
TCAAAGGTATTGCATTTATGGAGTTCATCCGCCCTATCCCGACCTGGGACGAATGGCCAGAATTTGCCCG
CGAGACCTTCCAGGCCTTCCGCACCACCGACGTCGGCCGCAAGCTGATCATCGATCAGAACGTTTTTATC
GAGGGTACGCTGCCGATGGGTGTCGTCCGCCCGCTGACTGAAGTCGAGATGGACCATTACCGCGAGCCGT
TCCTGAATCCTGTTGACCGCGAGCCACTGTGGCGCTTCCCAAACGAGCTGCCAATCGCCGGTGAGCCAGC
GAACATCGTCGCGCTGGTCGAAGAATACATGGACTGGCTGCACCAGTCCCCTGTCCCGAAGCTGCTGTTC
TGGGGCACCCCAGGCGTTCTGATCCCACCGGCCGAAGCCGCTCGCCTGGCCAAAAGCCTGCCTAACTGCA
AGGCTGTGGACATCGGCCCGGGTCTGAATCTGCTGCAAGAAGACAACCCGGACCTGATCGGCAGCGAGAT
CGCGCGCTGGCTGTCGACGCTCGAGATTTCCGGCGAGCCAACCACTAAGAGCAGGATCACCAGCGAGGGC
GAGTACATCCCCCTGGACCAGATCGACATCAACGTGTTCTGCTACGAGAACGAGGTGTAATCTAGAATGA
ATCGTTTTTAAAATAACAAATCAATTGTTTTATAATATTCGTACGATTCTTTGATTATGTAATAAAATGT
GATCATTAGGAAGATTACGAAAAATATAAAAAATATGAGTTCTGTGTGTATAACAAATGCTGTAAACGCC
ACAATTGTGTTTGTTGCAAATAAACCCATGATTATTTGATTAAAATTGTTGTTTTCTTTGTTCATAGACA
ATAGTGTGTTTTGCCTAAACGTGTACTGCATAAACTCCATGCGAGTGTATAGCGAGCTAGTGGCTAACGC
TTGCCCCACCAAAGTAGATTCGTCAAAATCCTCAATTTCATCACCCTCCTCCAAGTTTAACATTTGGCCG
TCGGAATTAACTTCTAAAGATGCCACATAATCTAATAAATGAAATAGAGATTCAAACGTGGCGTCATCGT
CCGTTTCGACCATTTCCGAAAAGAACTCGGGCATAAACTCTATGATTTCTCTGGACGTGGTGTTGTCGAA
ACTCTCAAAGTACGCAGTCAGGAACGTGCGCGACATGTCGTCGGGAAACTCGCGCGGAAACATGTTGTTG
TAACCGAACGGGTCCCATAGCGCCAAAACCAAATCTGCCAGCGTCAATAGAATGAGCACGATGCCGACAA
TGGAGCTGGCTTGGATAGCGATTCGAGTTAACGGCCGGCCGTTTAAACGAATTCTTGAAGACGAAAGGGC
CTCGTGATACGCCTATTTTTATAGGTTAATGTCATGATAATAATGGTTTCTTAGACTCAGGTGGCACTTT
TCGGGGAAATGTGCGCGGAACCCCTATTTGTTTATTTTTCTAAATACATTCAAATATGTATCCGCTCATG
AGACAATAACCCTGATAAATGCTTCAATAATATTGAAAAAGGAAGAGTATGAGTATTCAACATTTCCGTG
TCGCCCTTATTCCCTTTTTTGCGGCATTTTGCCTTCCTGTTTTTGCTCACCCAGAAACGCTGGTGAAAGT
AAAAGATGCTGAAGATCAGTTGGGTGCACGAGTGGGTTACATCGAACTGGATCTCAACAGCGGTAAGATC
CTTGAGAGTTTTCGCCCCGAAGAACGTTTTCCAATGATGAGCACTTTTAAAGTTCTGCTATGTGGCGCGG
TATTATCCCGTATTGACGCCGGGCAAGAGCAACTCGGTCGCCGCATACACTATTCTCAGAATGACTTGGT
TGAGTACTCACCAGTCACAGAAAAGCATCTTACGGATGGCATGACAGTAAGAGAATTATGCAGTGCTGCC
ATAACCATGAGTGATAACACTGCGGCCAACTTACTTCTGACAACGATCGGAGGACCGAAGGAGCTAACCG
CTTTTTTGCACAACATGGGGGATCATGTAACTCGCCTTGATCGTTGGGAACCGGAGCTGAATGAAGCCAT
ACCAAACGACGAGCGTGACACCACGATGCCTGTAGCAATGGCAACAACGTTGCGCAAACTATTAACTGGC
GAACTACTTACTCTAGCTTCCCGGCAACAATTAATAGACTGGATGGAGGCGGATAAAGTTGCAGGACCAC
TTCTGCGCTCGGCCCTTCCGGCTGGCTGGTTTATTGCTGATAAATCTGGAGCCGGTGAGCGTGGGTCTCG
CGGTATCATTGCAGCACTGGGGCCAGATGGTAAGCCCTCCCGTATCGTAGTTATCTACACGACGGGGAGT
CAGGCAACTATGGATGAACGAAATAGACAGATCGCTGAGATAGGTGCCTCACTGATTAAGCATTGGTAAC
TGTCAGACCAAGTTTACTCATATATACTTTAGATTGATTTAAAACTTCATTTTTAATTTAAAAGGATCTA
GGTGAAGATCCTTTTTGATAATCTCATGACCAAAATCCCTTAACGTGAGTTTTCGTTCCACTGAGCGTCA
GACCCCGTAGAAAAGATCAAAGGATCTTCTTGAGATCCTTTTTTTCTGCGCGTAATCTGCTGCTTGCAAA
CAAAAAAACCACCGCTACCAGCGGTGGTTTGTTTGCCGGATCAAGAGCTACCAACTCTTTTTCCGAAGGT
AACTGGCTTCAGCAGAGCGCAGATACCAAATACTGTTCTTCTAGTGTAGCCGTAGTTAGGCCACCACTTC
AAGAACTCTGTAGCACCGCCTACATACCTCGCTCTGCTAATCCTGTTACCAGTGGCTGCTGCCAGTGGCG
ATAAGTCGTGTCTTACCGGGTTGGACTCAAGACGATAGTTACCGGATAAGGCGCAGCGGTCGGGCTGAAC
GGGGGGTTCGTGCACACAGCCCAGCTTGGAGCGAACGACCTACACCGAACTGAGATACCTACAGCGTGAG
CTATGAGAAAGCGCCACGCTTCCCGAAGGGAGAAAGGCGGACAGGTATCCGGTAAGCGGCAGGGTCGGAA
CAGGAGAGCGCACGAGGGAGCTTCCAGGGGGAAACGCCTGGTATCTTTATAGTCCTGTCGGGTTTCGCCA
CCTCTGACTTGAGCGTCGATTTTTGTGATGCTCGTCAGGGGGGCGGAGCCTATGGAAAAACGCCAGCAAC
GCGGCCTTTTTACGGTTCCTGGCCTTTTGCTGGCCTTTTGCTCACATGTTACCGTCGACGATGTAGGTCA
CGGTCTCGAAGCCGCGGTGCGGGTGCCAGGGCGTGCCCTTGGGCTCCCCGGGCGCGTACTCCACCTCACC
CATCTGGTCCATCATGATGAACGGGTCGAGGTGGCGGTAGTTGATCCCGGCGAACGCGCGGCGCACCGGG
AAGCCCTCGCCCTCGAAACCGCTGGGCGCGGTGGTCACGGTGAGCACGGGACGTGCGACGGCGTCGGCGG
GTGCGGATACGCGGGGCAGCGTCAGCGGGTTCTCGACGGTCACGGCGGGCATGTCGACAAGCCGAACATA
TGGGCGCGCCTAGTATGTATGTAAGTTAATAAAACCCATTTTTGCGGAAAGTAGATAAAAAAAACATTTT
TTTTTTTTACTGCACTGGATATCATTGAACTTATCTGATCAGTTTTAAATTTACTTCGATCCAAGGGTAT
TTGATGTACCAGGTTCTTTCGATTACCTCTCACTCAAAATGACATTCCACTCAAAGTCAGCGCTGTTTGC
CTCCTTCTCTGTCCACAGAAATATCGCCGTCTCTTTCGCCGCTGCGTCCGCTATCTCTTTCGCCACCGTT
TGTAGCGTTACGTAGCGTCAATGTCCGCCTTCAGTTGCATTTTGTCAGCGGTTTCGTGACGAAGCTCCAA
GCGGTTTACGCCATCAATTAAACACAAAGTGCTGTGCCAAAACTCCTCTCGCTTCTTATTTTTGTTTGTT
TTTTGAGTGATTGGGGTGGTGATTGGTTTTGGGTGGGTAAGCAGGGGAAAGTGTGAAAAATCCCGGCAAT
GGGCCAAGAGGATCAGGAGCTATTAATTCGCGGAGGCAGCAAACACCCATCTGCCGAGCATCTGAACAAT
GTGAGTAGTACATGTGCATACATCTTAAGTTCACTTGATCTATAGGAACTGCGATTGCAACATCAAATTG
TCTGCGGCGTGAGAACTGCGACCCACAAAAATCCCAAACCGCAATTGCACAAACAAATAGTGACACGAAA
CAGATTATTCTGGTAGCTGTTCTCGCTATATAAGACAATTTTTGAGATCATATCATGATCAAGACATCTA
AAGGCATTCATTTTCGACTATATTCTTTTTTACAAAAAATATAACAACCAGATATTTTAAGCTGATCCTA
GATGCACAAAAAATAAATAAAAGTATAAACCTACTTCGTAGGATACTTCGGGGTACTTTTTGTTCGGGGT
TAGATGAGCATAACGCTTGTAGTTGATATTTGAGATCCCCTATCATTGCAGGGTGACAGCGGAGCGGCTT
CGCAGAGCTGCATTAACCAGGGCTTCGGGCAGGCCAAAAACTACGGCACGCTCCGGCCACCCAGTCCGCC
GGAGGACTCCGGTTCAGGGAGCGGCCAACTAGCCGAGAACCTCACCTATGCCTGGCACAATATGGACATC
TTTGGGGCGGTCAATCAGCCGGGCTCCGGATGGCGGCAGCTGGTCAACCGGACACGCGGACTATTCTGCA
ACGAGCGACACATACCGGCGCCCAGGAAACATTTGCTCAAGAACGGTGAGTTTCTATTCGCAGTCGGCTG
ATCTGTGTGAAATCTTAATAAAGGGTCCAATTACCAATTTGAAACTCAGTTTGCGGCGTGGCCTATCCGG
GCGAACTTTTGGCCGTGATGGGCAGTTCCGGTGCCGGAAAGACGACCCTGCTGAATGCCCTTGCCTTTCG
ATCGCCGCAGGGCATCCAAGTATCGCCATCCGGGATGCGACTGCTCAATGGCCAACCTGTGGACGCCAAG
GAGATGCAGGCCAGGTGCGCCTATGTCCAGCAGGATGACCTCTTTATCGGCTCCCTAACGGCCAGGGAAC
ACCTGATTTTCCAAGCCATGGTGCGGATGCCACGACATCTGACCTATCGGCAGCGAGTGGCCCGCGTGGA
TCAGGTGATCCAGGAGCTTTCGCTCAGCAAATGTCAGCACACGATCATCGGTGTGCCCGGCAGGGTGAAA
GGTCTGTCCGGCGGAGAAAGGAAGCGTCTGGCATTCGCCTCCGAGGCTCTAACCGATCCGCCGCTTCTGA
TCTGCGATGAGCCCACCTCCGGACTGGACTCCTTTACCGCCCACAGCGTCGTCCAGGTGCTGAAGAAGCT
GTCGCAGAAGGGCAAGACCGTCATCCTGACCATTCATCAGCCGTCTTCCGAGCTGTTTGAGCTCTTTGAC
AAGATCCTTCTGATGGCCGAGGGCAGGGTAGCTTTCTTGGGCACTCCCAGCGAAGCCGTCGACTTCTTTT
CCTAGTGAGTTCGATGTGTTTATTAAGGGTATCTAGTATTACATAACATCTCAACTCCTATCCAGCGTGG
GTGCCCAGTGTCCTACCAACTACAATCCGGCGGACTTTTACGTACAGGTGTTGGCCGTTGTGCCCGGACG
GGAGATCGAGTCCCGTGATCGGATCGCCAAGATATGCGACAATTTTGCCATTAGCAAAGTAGCCCGGGAT
ATGGAGCAGTTGTTGGCCACCAAAAATCTGGAGAAGCCACTGGAGCAGCCGGAGAATGGGTACACCTACA
AGGCCACCTGGTTCATGCAGTTCCGGGCGGTCCTGTGGCGATCCTGGCTGTCGGTGCTCAAGGAACCACT
CCTCGTAAAAGTGCGACTTATTCAGACAACGGTGAGTGGTTCCAGTGGAAACAAATGATATAACGCTTAC
AATTCTTGGAAACAAATTCGCTAGATTTTAGATAGAATTGCCTGATTCCACACCCTTCTTAGTTTTTTTC
AATGAGATGTATAGTTTATAGTTTTGCAGAAGATAAATAAATTTCATTTAACTCGCGAATATTAATGAGA
TGCGAGTAACATTTTAATTTGCAGATGGTTGCCATCTTGATTGGCCTCATCTTTTTGGGCCAACAACTCA
CGCAAGTGGGTGTGATGAATATCAACGGAGCCATCTTCCTCTTCCTGACCAACATGACCTTTCAAAACGT
CTTTGCCACGATAAATGTAAGTCATGTTTAGAATACATTTGCATTTCAATAATTTACTAACTTTCTAATG
AATCGATTCGATTTAGGTGTTCACCTCAGAGCTGCCAGTTTTTATGAGGGAGGCCCGAAGTCGACTTTAT
CGCTGTGACACATACTTTCTGGGCAAAACGATTGCCGAATTGCCGCTTTTTCTCACAGTGCCACTGGTCT
TCACGGCGATTGCCTATCCGATGATCGGACTGCGGGCCGGAGTGCTGCACTTCTTCAACTGCCTGGCGCT
GGTCACTCTGGTGGCCAATGTGTCAACGTCCTTCGGATATCTAATATCCTGCGCCAGCTCCTCGACCTCG
ATGGCGCTGTCTGTGGGTCCGCCGGTTATCATACCATTCCTGCTCTTTGGCGGCTTCTTCTTGAACTCGG
GCTCGGTGCCAGTATACCTCAAATGGTTGTCGTACCTCTCATGGTTCCGTTACGCCAACGAGGGTCTGCT
GATTAACCAATGGGCGGACGTGGAGCCGGGCGAAATTAGCTGCACATCGTCGAACACCACGTGCCCCAGT
TCGGGCAAGGTCATCCTGGAGACGCTTAACTTCTCCGCCGCCGATCTGCCGCTGGACTACGTGGGTCTGG
CCATTCTCATCGTGAGCTTCCGGGTGCTCGCATATCTGGCTCTAAGACTTCGGGCCCGACGCAAGGAGTA
GCCGACATATATCCGAAATAACTGCTTGTTTTTTTTTTTTACCATTATTACCATCGTGTTTACTGTTTAT
TGCCCCCTCAAAAAGCTAATGTAATTATATTTGTGCCAATAAAAACAAGATATGACCTATAGAATACAAG
TATTTCCCCTTCGAACATCCCCACAAGTAGACTTTGGATTTGTCTTCTAACCAAAAGACTTACACACCTG
CATACCTTACATCAAAAACTCGTTTATCGCTACATAAAACACCGGGATATATTTTTTATATACATACTTT
TCAAATCGCGCGCCCTCTTCATAATTCACCTCCACCACACCACGTTTCGTAGTTGCTCTTTCGCTGTCTC
CCACCCGCTCTCCGCAACACATTCACCTTTTGTTCGACGACCTTGGAGCGACTGTCGTTAGTTCCGCGCG
ATTCGGTTCGCTCAAATGGTTCCGAGTGGTTCATTTCGTCTCAATAGAAATTAGTAATAAATATTTGTAT
GTACAATTTATTTGCTCCAATATATTTGTATATATTTCCCTCACAGCTATATTTATTCTAATTTAATATT
ATGACTTTTTAAGGTAATTTTTTGTGACCTGTTCGGAGTGATTAGCGTTACAATTTGAACTGAAAGTGAC
ATCCAGTGTTTGTTCCTTGTGTAGATGCATCTCAAAAAAATGGTGGGCATAATAGTGTTGTTTATATATA
TCAAAAATAACAACTATAATAATAAGAATACATTTAATTTAGAAAATGCTTGGATTTCACTGGAACTAGG
GCGCGCCTCCGGAACATAATGGTGCAGGGCGCTGACTTCCGCGTTTCCAGACTTTACGAAACACGGAAAC
CGAAGACCATTCATGTTGTTGCTCAGGTCGCAGACGTTTTGCAGCAGCAGTCGCTTCACGTTCGCTCGCG
TATCGGTGATTCATTCTGCTAACCAGTAAGGCAACCCCGCCAGCCTAGCCGGGTCCTCAACGACAGGAGC
ACGATCATGCGCACCCGTGGCCAGGGCCGCAAGCTTGCATGCCTGCAGGTCGGAGTACTGTCCTCCGAGC
GGAGTACTGTCCTCCGAGCGGAGTACTGTCCTCCGAGCGGAGTACTGTCCTCCGAGCGGAGTACTGTCCT
CCGAGCGGAGACTCTAGCCCTAGGGCATGCCTGCAGGTCGGAGTACTGTCCTCCGAGCGGAGTACTGTCC
TCCGAGCGGAGTACTGTCCTCCGAGCGGAGTACTGTCCTCCGAGCGGAGTACTGTCCTCCGAGCGGAGAC
TCTAGCGCTAGCGACGTCG
Features (pLannotate 1.2.2; 14 found; start..end, strand, type, name):
      5..243     +  promoter       hsp70 promoter: Drosophila melanogaster hsp70Bb promoter
    258..324     +  intron         Mhc intron: modified Drosophila myosin heavy chain intron 16 (Pfeiffer et al., 2010)
   1043..1924    +  CDS            HaloTag®: modified bacterial dehalogenase that forms covalent bonds with chloroalkane derivatives
   1937..1996    +  CDS            KCNJ2 (fragment): KCNJ2_HUMAN - Also known as IRK1. Experimental evidence at protein level: Swiss-Prot protein existence level 1. Probably participates in establishing action potential waveform and excitability of neuronal and muscle tissues. Inward rectifier potassium channels are characterized by a greater tendency to allow potassium to flow into the cell rather than out of it. Their voltage dependence is regulated by the concentration of extracellular potassium; as external potassium is raised, the voltage range of the channel opening shifts to more positive voltages. The inward rectification is mainly due t
   2041..2697    -  CDS            P74 (fragment): PIF0_NPVAC - Experimental evidence at protein level: Swiss-Prot protein existence level 1. Plays an essential role for oral infectivity of occlusion- derived virus (ODV) and functions also in host midgut attachment and fusion by binding to a specific host receptor. From Autographa californica nuclear polyhedrosis virus (AcMNPV).
   2814..2918    +  promoter       AmpR promoter: bla
   2919..3779    +  CDS            AmpR: β-lactamase; bla; confers resistance to ampicillin, carbenicillin, and related antibiotics
   3950..4538    +  rep_origin     ori: high-copy-number ColE1/pMB1/pBR322/pUC origin of replication
   4625..4694    +  protein_bind   attB: attB site for the φC31 integrase (Groth et al., 2000) phage φC31 integrase
   4910..9029    +  gene           mini-white: white; This modified version of the white gene lacks part of the first intron.
   9034..9189    +  CDS            YPB1_ECOLX (fragment): Protein predicted: Swiss-Prot protein existence level 4. From Escherichia coli.
   9271..9292    -  misc_feature   MCS (fragment): pUC18/19 multiple cloning site
   9291..9385    +  protein_bind   5X UAS: five tandem copies of the "ScaI site" 17-mer CGGAGTACTGTCCTCCG, an upstream activating sequence (UAS) that efficiently binds yeast Gal4 (Webster et al., 1988; Pfeiffer et al., 2010) GAL4
   9419..9513    +  protein_bind   5X UAS: five tandem copies of the "ScaI site" 17-mer CGGAGTACTGTCCTCCG, an upstream activating sequence (UAS) that efficiently binds yeast Gal4 (Webster et al., 1988; Pfeiffer et al., 2010) GAL4
