[The description below was written by a language model from this plasmid's Addgene catalogue record and pLannotate feature annotations shown in this document.]
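Description:
p10xUAS-IVS-Syn21-Voltron-p10 is a 9.5 kb Drosophila transgenesis and expression plasmid that places the synthetic voltage indicator Voltron under GAL4/UAS control. In bacteria it is maintained through a high-copy ColE1/pUC-type origin and selected with ampicillin via the bla gene. For fly work it carries a φC31 integrase attB site, which allows site-specific insertion into attP landing sites in the genome, and a mini-white eye-colour marker for identifying transformants.

The expression cassette begins with two adjacent 5X UAS blocks, giving ten GAL4 binding sites, upstream of the Drosophila hsp70Bb promoter, which supplies the transcription start. This is followed by a modified myosin heavy chain intron (the "IVS"). The Syn21 translational enhancer named in the plasmid title is not separately annotated. Of the Voltron coding region, the feature tables identify only the C-terminal part: a HaloTag domain, a modified dehalogenase that covalently binds chloroalkane-linked ligands, followed by a short fragment matching human KCNJ2 (Kir2.1), likely a membrane-trafficking or export motif. About 700 bp between the intron and HaloTag is unannotated and presumably encodes the voltage-sensing portion of the indicator, which the record does not describe. Downstream, the AcMNPV sequence annotated as an antisense P74 fragment corresponds to the baculoviral p10 3′ region named in the title, which serves as the terminator. The two sequence records are the same length and show the same features in different circular registers.

The plasmid is intended for generating fly lines in which GAL4 drivers direct cell-type-specific Voltron expression. Labelling the HaloTag with a fluorescent dye ligand then enables chemigenetic in vivo voltage imaging.
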