Addgene plasmid #119041: p10xUAS-IVS- Syn21-Voltron-p10
Purpose: UAS-driven expresion of Voltron in Drosophila
Depositing lab: Eric Schreiter. Depositing organization: HHMI, Janelia Research Campus. Publication: Bright and photostable chemigenetic indicators for extended in vivo voltage imaging. Abdelfattah AS, Kawashima T, Singh A, Novak O, Liu H, Shuai Y, Huang YC, Campagnola L, Seeman SC, Yu J, Zheng J, Grimm JB, Patel R, Friedrich J, Mensh BD, Paninski L, Macklin JJ, Murphy GJ, Podgorski K, Lin BJ, Chen TW, Turner GC, Liu Z, Koyama M, Svoboda K, Ahrens MB, Lavis LD, Schreiter ER. Science. 2019 Aug 1. pii: science.aav6416. doi: 10.1126/science.aav6416. PubMed 31371562.
Backbone
  Vector backbone: 10XUAS IVS p10
  Vector type: Insect Expression
Growth in bacteria
  Bacterial resistance: Ampicillin, 100 μg/mL
  Growth temperature: 37°C
  Growth strain: DH5alpha
  Copy number: High Copy
Gene/Insert
  Gene/Insert name: Voltron
  Species: Synthetic
  Promoter: hsp70
  Cloning method: Gibson Cloning
  Sequencing primers: 5′ Unknown
Terms and licenses: Academic/Nonprofit Terms; Industry Terms: Not Available to Industry
Depositor comments: 5' cloning site: XhoI, 3' cloning site: XbaI
How to cite: p10xUAS-IVS- Syn21-Voltron-p10 was a gift from Eric Schreiter (Addgene plasmid # 119041 ; http://n2t.net/addgene:119041 ; RRID:Addgene_119041)
